Addgene plasmid #218461: SSH-pcDNA3.1-SSH-SARS-CoV-2-S-Thr1273Glu
Purpose: Mammalian expression plasmid for SARS-CoV-2 spike (1273 residues; Thr1273Glu substitution)
Depositing lab: Syed Saif Hasan. Depositing organization: University of Maryland, Baltimore. Publication: A single C-terminal residue controls SARS-CoV-2 spike trafficking and incorporation into VLPs. Dey D, Qing E, He Y, Chen Y, Jennings B, Cohn W, Singh S, Gakhar L, Schnicker NJ, Pierce BG, Whitelegge JP, Doray B, Orban J, Gallagher T, Hasan SS. Nat Commun. 2023 Dec 15;14(1):8358. doi: 10.1038/s41467-023-44076-3. PubMed 38102143.
Backbone
  Vector backbone: pcDNA3.1
  Vector type: Mammalian Expression
Growth in bacteria
  Bacterial resistance: Ampicillin, 100 μg/mL
  Growth temperature: 37°C
  Growth strain: DH5alpha
  Copy number: Unknown
Gene/Insert
  Gene/Insert name: SARS-CoV-2 spike protein (1273 residues) carrying Thr1273Glu substitution (alt name: Clientized Spike-Thr1273Glu)
  Mutation: Thr1273AGlu substitution
  Entrez Gene: S (a.k.a. GU280_gp02, spike glycoprotein)
  Cloning method: Ligation Independent Cloning
  Sequencing primers: 5′ CMV-F
Terms and licenses: Academic/Nonprofit Terms; Industry Terms: Not Available to Industry
How to cite: SSH-pcDNA3.1-SSH-SARS-CoV-2-S-Thr1273Glu was a gift from Syed Saif Hasan (Addgene plasmid # 218461 ; http://n2t.net/addgene:218461 ; RRID:Addgene_218461)
