[The description below was written by a language model from this plasmid's Addgene catalogue record and pLannotate feature annotations shown in this document.]
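Description:
SSH-pcDNA3.1-SSH-SARS-CoV-2-S-Thr1273Glu is a mammalian expression plasmid of about 9.3 kb, built on the pcDNA3.1 backbone, that encodes the full-length SARS-CoV-2 spike glycoprotein (1273 residues) with its last residue, threonine 1273, changed to glutamate. The record also calls this variant "Clientized Spike-Thr1273Glu". The spike open reading frame, which spans the numbering origin of the circular sequence, was inserted by ligation-independent cloning. It lies downstream of the human cytomegalovirus immediate-early enhancer and promoter and upstream of the bovine growth hormone polyadenylation signal, an arrangement that gives strong constitutive transcription in transfected mammalian cells. A T7 promoter between the CMV promoter and the insert could support in vitro transcription. No epitope tag or reporter is annotated.

In E. coli the plasmid replicates from a high-copy ColE1/pUC-type origin and is selected with ampicillin through the β-lactamase gene. An f1 origin is also present, a standard pcDNA3.1 element that allows single-stranded DNA production. A second mammalian cassette places the neomycin phosphotransferase gene under the SV40 early promoter/enhancer with an SV40 polyadenylation signal, which in principle permits G418 selection of stable transfectants. Several short annotations, including lac promoter/operator pieces and fragments of lacI, ble, bom and an HIV-1 LTR, appear to be backbone remnants or partial sequence matches rather than functional parts.

The associated publication concerns how a single C-terminal spike residue controls trafficking of the protein and its incorporation into virus-like particles. This suggests the construct is used to express the C-terminal point mutant for comparison in spike trafficking and VLP assembly studies.
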