Features (pLannotate 1.2.2; 21 found; start..end, strand, type, name):
   1878..1895    -  misc_feature   MCS (fragment): pUC18/19 multiple cloning site
   1957..1975    -  promoter       T7 promoter: promoter for bacteriophage T7 RNA polymerase
   1991..2024    -  LTR            5' LTR (truncated) (fragment): truncated 5' long terminal repeat (LTR) from HIV-1
   2020..2223    -  promoter       CMV promoter: human cytomegalovirus (CMV) immediate early promoter
   2224..2603    -  enhancer       CMV enhancer: human cytomegalovirus immediate early enhancer
   2758..2810    +  misc_feature   bom (fragment): basis of mobility region from pBR322
   2869..2973    +  promoter       AmpR promoter: bla
   2974..3834    +  CDS            AmpR: β-lactamase; bla; confers resistance to ampicillin, carbenicillin, and related antibiotics
   4005..4593    +  rep_origin     ori: high-copy-number ColE1/pMB1/pBR322/pUC origin of replication
   4776..4868    +  CDS            lacI (fragment): lac repressor; lacI; The lac repressor binds to the lac operator to inhibit transcription in E. coli. This inhibition can be relieved by adding lactose or isopropyl-β-D-thiogalactopyranoside (IPTG).
   4881..4902    +  protein_bind   CAP binding site: CAP binding activates transcription in the presence of cAMP. E. coli catabolite activator protein
   4917..4947    +  promoter       lac promoter: promoter for the E. coli lac operon
   4955..4971    +  protein_bind   lac operator: The lac repressor binds to the lac operator to inhibit transcription in E. coli. This inhibition can be relieved by adding lactose or isopropyl-β-D-thiogalactopyranoside (IPTG). lac repressor encoded by lacI
   5044..5165    -  polyA_signal   SV40 poly(A) signal: SV40 polyadenylation signal
   5160..5318    -  CDS            ble (fragment): BLE_KLEPN - Experimental evidence at protein level: Swiss-Prot protein existence level 1. Binding protein with a strong affinity to the bleomycin family of antibiotics. Binds to CL990; an antimitotic-antibiotic compound. From Klebsiella pneumoniae.
   5344..6135    -  CDS            neo: KKA2_KLEPN - Also known as kan, nptII. Experimental evidence at protein level: Swiss-Prot protein existence level 1. Resistance to kanamycin, neomycin, paromomycin, ribostamycin, butirosin and gentamicin B. From Klebsiella pneumoniae.
   6202..6531    -  promoter       SV40 promoter: SV40 enhancer and early promoter
   6545..6973    -  rep_origin     f1 ori (sequence partly withheld): f1 bacteriophage origin of replication; arrow indicates direction of (+) strand synthesis
   6994..7015    -  promoter       SV40 promoter (fragment): SV40 enhancer and early promoter
   7019..7243    -  polyA_signal   bGH poly(A) signal: bovine growth hormone polyadenylation signal
   7360..1853    -  CDS            S (across the origin): SPIKE_SARS2 - Experimental evidence at protein level: Swiss-Prot protein existence level 1. [Spike glycoprotein]: May down-regulate host tetherin (BST2) by lysosomal degradation, thereby counteracting its antiviral activity. From Severe acute respiratory syndrome coronavirus 2 (2019-nCoV) (SARS-CoV-2).
>Addgene plasmid #218461 | SSH-pcDNA3.1-SSH-SARS-CoV-2-S-Thr1273Glu | addgene full sequence | sequence record 436196 | Addgene NGS Result
GTACAATTCACGTCCTGATACAGCACGGCCACCTGGTTGCTTGTATTGGTGCCGGGTGTGATCACGCTCA
CGCCGCCGAAAGAGCAGGGTGTGATGTCCAGGATCTCCAGGGTCTGTGGGTCGCGCACGGCGTCTGTGGT
ATCTGCGATGTCCCTGCCGAACTGCTGAAATGGCAGGAACTTCTTGTTGGACTCGGTCAGCACGCCTGTG
CCGGTCAGGCCGTTGAAGTTGAAGTTCACGCACTTGTTCTTCACCAGATTGGTGGACTTCTTGGGGCCGC
ACACTGTTGCTGGGGCGTGCAGCAGCTCAAAGCTCAGCACCACCACGCGGTAAGGCTGATAGCCCACGCC
GTTTGTGGGCTGGAAGCCGTAGGACTGGAGTGGGAAATAACAGTTAAAGCCCTCCACGCCATTGCAAGGG
GTGCTGCCGGCCTGGTAGATTTCTGTAGAGATGTCCCTCTCGAAGGGCTTCAGATTGCTCTTTCTAAACA
GCCGGTACAGATAATTGTAGTTGCCGCCCACTTTGGAATCCAGATTGTTGCTGTTCCAGGCGATCACGCA
GCCGGTGAAATCGTCTGGCAGCTTATAATTGTAGTCTGCGATCTTGCCTGTCTGGCCGGGGGCGATCTGG
CGCACCTCGTCGCCCCTGATCACGAAAGAATCGGCGTAGACGTTGGTAAAGCACAGGTCATTCAGCTTTG
TGGGGGACACGCCATAGCACTTAAAGGTGCTGAAAGAGGCGGAGTTGTACAGCACGCTATAGTCGGCCAC
GCAGTTGCTGATCCGCTTCCTATTCCAGGCGTACACGCTGGCGAAGCGGGTTGCGTTGAACACCTCGCCA
AATGGGCACAGGTTTGTGATATTAGGAAAGCGCACGATAGACTCGGTTGGCTGCACCCTGAAATTGGATG
TCTGATAGATGCCCTTCTCCACGGTAAAGGACTTCAGTGTACACTTTGTCTCGCTCAGGGGGTCCAGGGC
GCAATCCACTGCGTCTGTGATGGTGCCATTCTCGTTGTACTTCAGCAGGAAGGTCCGGGGCTGGAGGTAG
CCCACATAGTAGGCGGCAGCGCCGGCGGTCCATCCGCTAGAGGAGTCGCCGGGTGTCAGGTAGCTTCTGT
GCAGGGCCAGCAGTGTCTGAAACCGGGTGATGTTGATGCCGATAGGCAGATCCACCAGGGGCTCCAGGGC
GCTGAAGCCCTGAGGCAGGTCGCGCACCAGGTTGATGGGGGTGTGCTTAGAGTAGATTTTGAAGTAGCCG
TCGATATTCTTAAACACGAACTCCCTCAGGTTCTTGAAATTGCCCTGCTTGCCCTCCAGGTCCATCAGGA
AAGGCTGGCTCACGTACTCAAATGTGCAGTTGTTGGCGCTAGAATACACTCTAAACTCGGACTCCATCCA
GCTCTTATTGTTCTTGTGATAGTACACGCCCAGGAAGGGATCATTACAAAACTGGAACTCGCACACCTTG
ATGACCACGTTGGTGGCATTGTTCACGATCAGCAGAGACTGTGTCTTGGAGTCCAGTGTGGTGCCAAAGA
TCCAGCCTCTGATGATGTTGCTCTTCTCGGTAGAGGCGAAGTACACGCCATCGTTAAAAGGCAGCACGGG
ATTGTCGAACCGCTTTGTGCCATTGGTGCCGCTCACGTGGATGGCGTGGAACCAGGTCACGTTGCTAAAG
AATGGCAGAAACAGATCCTGTGTAGAGTGCAGCACGGAGCTTCTAAACACCTTGTCAGGATAGTACACGC
CTCTGGTGAAGCTATTAGTATAAGCAGGTGGCAGCTGAGTCCGAGTTGTCAGATTGACGCACTGTGAGGA
GACCAGAGGCAGCAGGACCAGGAAGACGAACATGGTGGCATCTAGATGCATTCGCGAGGTACCGAGCTCG
AATTCCACCACACTGGACTAGTGGATCCGAGCTCGGTACCAAGCTTAACTAGCCAGCTTGGGTCTCCCTA
TAGTGAGTCGTATTAATTTCGATAAGCCAGTAAGCAGTGGGTTCTCTAGTTAGCCAGAGAGCTCTGCTTA
TATAGACCTCCCACCGTACACGCCTACCGCCCATTTGCGTCAATGGGGCGGAGTTGTTACGACATTTTGG
AAAGTCCCGTTGATTTTGGTGCCAAAACAAACTCCCATTGACGTCAATGGGGTGGAGACTTGGAAATCCC
CGTGAGTCAAACCGCTATCCACGCCCATTGATGTACTGCCAAAACCGCATCACCATGGTAATAGCGATGA
CTAATACGTAGATGTACTGCCAAGTAGGAAAGTCCCATAAGGTCATGTACTGGGCATAATGCCAGGCGGG
CCATTTACCGTCATTGACGTCAATAGGGGGCGTACTTGGCATATGATACACTTGATGTACTGCCAAGTGG
GCAGTTTACCGTAAATACTCCACCCATTGACGTCAATGGAAAGTCCCTATTGGCGTTACTATGGGAACAT
ACGTCATTATTGACGTCAATGGGCGGGGGTCGTTGGGCGGTCAGCCAGGCGGGCCATTTACCGTAAGTTA
TGTAACGCGGAACTCCATATATGGGCTATGAACTAATGACCCCGTAATTGATTACTATTAATAACTAGTC
AATAATCAATGTCAACGCGTATATCTGGCCCGTACATCGCGAAGCAGCGCAAAACGCCTAACCCTAAGCA
GATTCTTCATGCAATTGTCGGTCAAGCCTTGCCTTGTTGTAGCTTAAATTTTGCTCGCGCACTACTCAGC
GACCTCCAACACACAAGCAGGGAGCAGATACTGGCTTAACTATGCGGCATCAGAGCAGATTGTACTGAGA
GTGCACCATAGGGGATCGGGAGATCTCCCGATCCGTCGACGTCAGGTGGCACTTTTCGGGGAAATGTGCG
CGGAACCCCTATTTGTTTATTTTTCTAAATACATTCAAATATGTATCCGCTCATGAGACAATAACCCTGA
TAAATGCTTCAATAATATTGAAAAAGGAAGAGTATGAGTATTCAACATTTCCGTGTCGCCCTTATTCCCT
TTTTTGCGGCATTTTGCCTTCCTGTTTTTGCTCACCCAGAAACGCTGGTGAAAGTAAAAGATGCTGAAGA
TCAGTTGGGTGCACGAGTGGGTTACATCGAACTGGATCTCAACAGCGGTAAGATCCTTGAGAGTTTTCGC
CCCGAAGAACGTTTTCCAATGATGAGCACTTTTAAAGTTCTGCTATGTGGCGCGGTATTATCCCGTATTG
ACGCCGGGCAAGAGCAACTCGGTCGCCGCATACACTATTCTCAGAATGACTTGGTTGAGTACTCACCAGT
CACAGAAAAGCATCTTACGGATGGCATGACAGTAAGAGAATTATGCAGTGCTGCCATAACCATGAGTGAT
AACACTGCGGCCAACTTACTTCTGACAACGATCGGAGGACCGAAGGAGCTAACCGCTTTTTTGCACAACA
TGGGGGATCATGTAACTCGCCTTGATCGTTGGGAACCGGAGCTGAATGAAGCCATACCAAACGACGAGCG
TGACACCACGATGCCTGTAGCAATGGCAACAACGTTGCGCAAACTATTAACTGGCGAACTACTTACTCTA
GCTTCCCGGCAACAATTAATAGACTGGATGGAGGCGGATAAAGTTGCAGGACCACTTCTGCGCTCGGCCC
TTCCGGCTGGCTGGTTTATTGCTGATAAATCTGGAGCCGGTGAGCGTGGGTCTCGCGGTATCATTGCAGC
ACTGGGGCCAGATGGTAAGCCCTCCCGTATCGTAGTTATCTACACGACGGGGAGTCAGGCAACTATGGAT
GAACGAAATAGACAGATCGCTGAGATAGGTGCCTCACTGATTAAGCATTGGTAACTGTCAGACCAAGTTT
ACTCATATATACTTTAGATTGATTTAAAACTTCATTTTTAATTTAAAAGGATCTAGGTGAAGATCCTTTT
TGATAATCTCATGACCAAAATCCCTTAACGTGAGTTTTCGTTCCACTGAGCGTCAGACCCCGTAGAAAAG
ATCAAAGGATCTTCTTGAGATCCTTTTTTTCTGCGCGTAATCTGCTGCTTGCAAACAAAAAAACCACCGC
TACCAGCGGTGGTTTGTTTGCCGGATCAAGAGCTACCAACTCTTTTTCCGAAGGTAACTGGCTTCAGCAG
AGCGCAGATACCAAATACTGTTCTTCTAGTGTAGCCGTAGTTAGGCCACCACTTCAAGAACTCTGTAGCA
CCGCCTACATACCTCGCTCTGCTAATCCTGTTACCAGTGGCTGCTGCCAGTGGCGATAAGTCGTGTCTTA
CCGGGTTGGACTCAAGACGATAGTTACCGGATAAGGCGCAGCGGTCGGGCTGAACGGGGGGTTCGTGCAC
ACAGCCCAGCTTGGAGCGAACGACCTACACCGAACTGAGATACCTACAGCGTGAGCTATGAGAAAGCGCC
ACGCTTCCCGAAGGGAGAAAGGCGGACAGGTATCCGGTAAGCGGCAGGGTCGGAACAGGAGAGCGCACGA
GGGAGCTTCCAGGGGGAAACGCCTGGTATCTTTATAGTCCTGTCGGGTTTCGCCACCTCTGACTTGAGCG
TCGATTTTTGTGATGCTCGTCAGGGGGGCGGAGCCTATGGAAAAACGCCAGCAACGCGGCCTTTTTACGG
TTCCTGGCCTTTTGCTGGCCTTTTGCTCACATGTTCTTTCCTGCGTTATCCCCTGATTCTGTGGATAACC
GTATTACCGCCTTTGAGTGAGCTGATACCGCTCGCCGCAGCCGAACGACCGAGCGCAGCGAGTCAGTGAG
CGAGGAAGCGGAAGAGCGCCCAATACGCAAACCGCCTCTCCCCGCGCGTTGGCCGATTCATTAATGCAGC
TGGCACGACAGGTTTCCCGACTGGAAAGCGGGCAGTGAGCGCAACGCAATTAATGTGAGTTAGCTCACTC
ATTAGGCACCCCAGGCTTTACACTTTATGCTTCCGGCTCGTATGTTGTGTGGAATTGTGAGCGGATAACA
ATTTCACACAGGAAACAGCTATGACCATGATTACGCCAAGCTCTAGCTAGAGGTCGACGGTATACAGACA
TGATAAGATACATTGATGAGTTTGGACAAACCACAACTAGAATGCAGTGAAAAAAATGCTTTATTTGTGA
AATTTGTGATGCTATTGCTTTATTTGTAACCATTATAAGCTGCAATAAACAAGTTGGGGTGGGCGAAGAA
CTCCAGCATGAGATCCCCGCGCTGGAGGATCATCCAGCCGGCGTCCCGGAAAACGATTCCGAAGCCCAAC
CTTTCATAGAAGGCGGCGGTGGAATCGAAATCTCGTGATGGCAGGTTGGGCGTCGCTTGGTCGGTCATTT
CGCGAACCCCAGAGTCCCGCTCAGAAGAACTCGTCAAGAAGGCGATAGAAGGCGATGCGCTGCGAATCGG
GAGCGGCGATACCGTAAAGCACGAGGAAGCGGTCAGCCCATTCGCCGCCAAGCTCTTCAGCAATATCACG
GGTAGCCAACGCTATGTCCTGATAGCGGTCCGCCACACCCAGCCGGCCACAGTCGATGAATCCAGAAAAG
CGGCCATTTTCCACCATGATATTCGGCAAGCAGGCATCGCCATGGGTCACGACGAGATCCTCGCCGTCGG
GCATGCGCGCCTTGAGCCTGGCGAACAGTTCGGCTGGCGCGAGCCCCTGATGCTCTTCGTCCAGATCATC
CTGATCGACAAGACCGGCTTCCATCCGAGTACGTGCTCGCTCGATGCGATGTTTCGCTTGGTGGTCGAAT
GGGCAGGTAGCCGGATCAAGCGTATGCAGCCGCCGCATTGCATCAGCCATGATGGATACTTTCTCGGCAG
GAGCAAGGTGAGATGACAGGAGATCCTGCCCCGGCACTTCGCCCAATAGCAGCCAGTCCCTTCCCGCTTC
AGTGACAACGTCGAGCACAGCTGCGCAAGGAACGCCCGTCGTGGCCAGCCACGATAGCCGCGCTGCCTCG
TCCTGCAGTTCATTCAGGGCACCGGACAGGTCGGTCTTGACAAAAAGAACCGGGCGCCCCTGCGCTGACA
GCCGGAACACGGCGGCATCAGAGCAGCCGATTGTCTGTTGTGCCCAGTCATAGCCGAATAGCCTCTCCAC
CCAAGCGGCCGGAGAACCTGCGTGCAATCCATCTTGTTCAATCATGCGAAACGATCCTCATCCTGTCTCT
TGATCAGATCCGAAAATGGATATACAAGCTCCCGGGAGCTTTTTGCAAAAGCCTAGGCCTCCAAAAAAGC
CTCCTCACTACTTCTGGAATAGCTCAGAGGCAGAGGCGGCCTCGGCCTCTGCATAAATAAAAAAAATTAG
TCAGCCATGGGGCGGAGAATGGGCGGAACTGGGCGGAGTTAGGGGCGGGATGGGCGGAGTTAGGGGCGGG
ACTATGGTTGCTGACTAATTGAGATGCATGCTTTGCATACTTCTGCCTGCTGGGGAGCCTGGGGACTTTC
CACACCTGGTTGCTGACTAATTGAGATGCATGCTTTGCATACTTCTGCCTGCTGGGGAGCCTGGGGACTT
TCCACACCCTAACTGACACACATTCCACAGAATTAATTCGCGTTAAATTTTTGTTAAATCAGCTCATTTT
TTAACCAATAGGCCGAAATCGGCAAAATCCCTTATAAATCAAAAGAATAGACCGAGATAGGGT
[37 nt withheld, positions 6644-6680]
AAAGAACGTGGACTCCAACGTCAAAGG
[49 nt withheld, positions 6708-6756]
T
[91 nt withheld, positions 6758-6848]
G
[124 nt withheld, positions 6850-6973]
GGGGATACCCCCTAGAGCCCCAGCTGGTTCTTTCCGCCTCAGAAGCCATAGAGCCCACCGCATCCCCAGC
ATGCCTGCTATTGTCTTCCCAATCCTCCCCCTTGCTGTCCTGCCCCACCCCACCCCCCAGAATAGAATGA
CACCTACTCAGACAATGCGATGCAATTTCCTCATTTTATTAGGAAAGGACAGTGGGAGTGGCACCTTCCA
GGGTCAAGGAAGGCACGGGGGAGGGGCAAACAACAGATGGCTGGCAACTAGAAGGCACAGTCGAGGCTGA
TCAGCGGGTTTAAACTCAATGGTGATGGTGATGATGACCGGTATGCATATTCAGATCCTCTTCTGAGATG
AGTTTTTGTTCGAAGGGCCCGGGATCCGATTTACTCGTAATGCAGCTTCACGCCCTTCAGCACAGGTTCA
GAGTCATCCTCGTCAAACTTACAGCAGGAGCCACAGCTACAGCAGCCCTTCAGGCAAGAACAGCAGGATG
TCATACAGCACAGCATGATGGTCACCATCACGATGGCGATCAGGCCGGCGATGAAGCCCAGCCAGATGTA
CCAGGGCCACTTGATGTACTGCTCATACTTGCCCAGCTCCTGGAGGTCGATCAGGCTCTCGTTCAGATTC
TTAGCCACCTCGTTCAGGCGGTCGATCTCCTTCTGGATGTTCACCACGGAGGCATTGATGCCGCTGATGT
CGCCCAGATCCACGTCAGGGGAGGTGTGATTCTTGAAATACTTATCCAGCTCCTCCTTAAAGCTGTCCAG
CTCGGGCTGGAGTGGATCATACACGGTATTGTTCACGATGCCGATGACCACGTCACAGTTGCCGCTCACG
AAGGTGTTGTCTGTGGTGATGATCTGGGGCTCGTAGAAATTGCGCTGTGTCACAAACCAGTGGGTGCCGT
TGGACACGAACACGCCCTCCCTTGGAAAGTGGGCCTTGCCATCGTGGCAGATGGCAGGGGCTGTGGTGAA
GTTCTTCTCCTGGGCGGGCACGTAGGTCACGTGCAGAAACACCACGCCGTGTGGGGCAGACTGAGGGAAG
GACATCAGGTGATAGCCCTTGCCACAAAAGTCCACTCTCTTAGACTGGCCCAGCACGCACTCGGACATCT
TGGTTGCTGCCAGATTGGCGCTGGCCCTGATCTCGGCGGCCCTGATCAGCTGCTGTGTCACATAGGTCTG
GAGGCTCTGGAGCCGGCCGGTGATCAGCCGGTCGATCTGCACCTCTGCCTCCACCTTGTCCAGCCGGCTC
AGGATGTCATTCAGCACGCTAGAGATGGCGCCGAAGTTGCTGCTCAGCTGCTTCACCAGGGTATTCAGGG
CCTGGGCGTTCTGATTCACCACATCCTGGAGCTTGCCCAGGGCGCTGGCTGTAGAGGACAGGCTGTCCTG
GATCTTGCCGATGGCGGAGTTAAACTGATTGGCGATCAGCTTCTGGTTCTCGTACAGCACATTCTGGGTC
ACGCCGATGCCGTTGAACCTATAGGCCATCTGCATGGCAAAGGGGATCTGGAGGGCGGCTCCTGCGCCGA
AGGTCCATCCGGATGTGATGGTGCCGGCCAGCAGGGCGCTTGTGTACTGTGCGATCATCTCATCTGTCAG
CAGGGGTGGCAGCACGGTCAGGCCATTAAACTTCTGGGCGCAGATCAGGTCCCTGGCTGCGATGTCGCCC
AGGCAATCGCCATACTGCTTGATGAAGCCGGCATCGGCCAGGGTCACCTTGTTGAACAGCAGGTCCTCGA
TAAAGCTCCGCTTAGAAGGCTTGGATGGATCAGGCAGGATCTGGGAAAAATTGAAGCCGCCAAAGTCCTT
GATAGGGGGGGTCTTGTAGATTTGCTTCACCTGGGCGAACACCTCCTGTGTGTTCTTATCCTGCTCCACG
GCGATGCCTGTCAGGGCTCTATTCAGCTGGGTACAAAAGCTGCCGTACTGGAGCAGCAGGTTGCTGCACT
CGGTAGAATCGCCACAGATATACATTGTGCAGTCCACAGATGTCTTGGTCATGGACACGGGCAGGATCTC
TGTGGTCACAGAGATTGTGAAGTTGGTTGGGATGGCGATGCTATTGTTAGAGTAGGCCACGCTGTTCTCG
GCGCCCAGGGACATGGTATAGGCGATGATAGACTGGGAGGCCACGCTCCGGGCTCTTCTGGGAGAGTTTG
TCTGGGTCTGGTAAGAGGCACAGATGCCGGCGCCGATTGGGATGTCGCACTCATAGGAATTGTTCACGTG
CTCTGCTCCGATCAGGCATCCGGCTCTTGTCTGGAAGACGTTGGAGCCGGTGCTGTACACCCGCCATGTT
GGGGTCAGCTGATCGGCGTGGATAGCCACGGGCACCTCG
